Addgene plasmid #54087: mEmerald-Espin-like-N-18
Purpose: Localization: Actin Bundling, Excitation: 487, Emission: 509
Depositing lab: Michael Davidson. Depositing organization: Florida State University, Tallahassee.
Backbone
  Vector backbone: mEmerald-N1
  Backbone size w/o insert (bp): 4750
  Vector type: Mammalian Expression
  Selectable markers: Neomycin (select with G418)
Growth in bacteria
  Bacterial resistance: Kanamycin, 50 μg/mL
  Growth temperature: 37°C
  Growth strain: DH5alpha
  Copy number: High Copy
Gene/Insert
  Gene/Insert name: Espin-like (alt name: NM_001033292.3)
  Species: M. musculus (mouse)
  Promoter: CMV
  Tag / fusion protein: mEmerald (C terminal on backbone)
  Cloning method: Unknown
  Sequencing primers: 5′ CMV-F; 3′ SV40pA-R
Terms and licenses: Academic/Nonprofit Terms; Industry Terms
Depositor comments: . Excitation = 487; Emission = 509. Localization data: Actin Bundling
How to cite: mEmerald-Espin-like-N-18 was a gift from Michael Davidson (Addgene plasmid # 54087 ; http://n2t.net/addgene:54087 ; RRID:Addgene_54087)
