[The description below was written by a language model from this plasmid's Addgene catalogue record.]
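Description:
mEmerald-Espin-like-N-18 is a mammalian expression plasmid built on the mEmerald-N1 backbone (about 4.75 kb without the insert), an N1-style fluorescent protein fusion vector. It is maintained in E. coli as a high-copy plasmid under kanamycin selection, and it carries a neomycin resistance marker so that transfected mammalian cells can be selected with G418 to obtain stable lines. The record includes no feature table, so the origins of replication and other backbone elements are not itemised. The use of an SV40 polyA reverse sequencing primer does suggest that an SV40 polyadenylation signal lies downstream of the expression cassette.

The insert is the mouse (M. musculus) Espin-like coding sequence, transcribed from the strong constitutive CMV promoter. It sits upstream of mEmerald, so the fluorescent protein is fused to the C terminus of Espin-like. The "N-18" in the name probably refers to this N1-type arrangement and to the length of the linker between the two proteins, although the record does not state this, and the cloning method is listed as unknown. mEmerald is a bright green GFP variant, recorded here with an excitation peak of 487 nm and an emission peak of 509 nm.

The stated purpose is localization. The fusion is annotated as an actin-bundling marker, so it is typically used in transfected mammalian cells to visualise Espin-like and the bundled actin structures it associates with by fluorescence microscopy, in live or fixed samples.
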