>Addgene plasmid #54087 | mEmerald-Espin-like-N-18 | depositor partial sequence | sequence record 84262 | insert sequence
GATCTCGAGCTCAAGCTTCGAATTCGCCACCATGGAGGCGCAGCAGGCACTGGTGGCCTCCAAGGATGGG
GATATGGCCACCTTGGAACGGCTATTTGAGGCTGGTGCCCTAAGACCAGACATCACTGATGATCTGGGGG
CTGGCCTGGTGCATCATGCCACCCGGGCTGGTCACCTGGACTGTGTCAAGTTCCTGGTACAGAGAGCCAA
GCTGCCAGGCAACCAGCAGGCACACAACGGGGCCACACCAGTGCACGATGCAGCAGCCACGGGCAACCTG
GCAGAGCTGTGCTGGCTGGTCCGTGATGCGGGCTGCGGGCTGCAGGACCAAGATGCCTCAGGTGTCTCTC
CGCTGCACCTGGCTGCCCGGTTTGGACACCCAGCCCTGGTGGAGTGGTTACTCCGTGAGGGCCATGCAGC
CACACTGGAGACGCTGGAAGGGGCCTTACCACTGCACCACGCTGCTGTAAGTGGTGATCTGACCTGTCTG
AAACTCCTGACAGCGGCCCACAGCAGTGGTGTGAACCAGCGGACATGCAGTGGTGCCTCTCCACTCTACC
TGGCCTGCCAAGAGGGCCACCTGCATCTGGCACAGTTCCTGGTGAAAGACTGCGGGGCCGACGTGCGCCT
GAGAGCCCTGGATGGCATGAGCTCATTGCACGCTGCGGCTGCCCACGGCCACTACTCTCTAGTTGTCTGG
CTGGTGACATTCACAGACATCGGCCTGACAGCACGGGATAATGAAGGAGCCACTGCCCTGCACTTTGCAG
CTCGGGGGGGCCACACACCTATTCTCGACCGGCTCCTGCTCATGGGTGCCCCCATCATGAGAGACTCTTG
GGGAGGGACTCCCCTGCATGATGCAGCCGAGAATGGACACATGGAGTGCTGCCAGACTCTGCTCTCCCAC
CACGTAGACCCCTTCCTGCGGGATGAAGATGGGTATACAGCGATAGACCTGGCAGAGTACCATGGACACC
AGGATTGTGCCCAGTTCCTGCGGGAAATGTCTCGGCCGGTGCGGGTCCTGATGACACCCCCACCCCCACC
ATTTCCACCTCCTCCACTGCTGGCTGCAAAACTCTCCCTGGAAGAGGAAAGAAGAGGGGACTCGGGACTC
AAAAGCCCCTCATCTGCAACTCTCAGCCCAGTCTGGCCTGCTCAGCCTGTCCCAAGGGAACCGATGGCCT
GCACGGCCCCTCTGAGGGTCACCACCCCAGATGCTCTTCAGGGGCCTGAGGTGGAAGCCCGGGACTCCCG
TGCTGGCCTAGCCACTCTGCAGCTGGATGGCTTGCCTGCGGGAGATCTTGACATGCTGGTGCCCACACAG
GACGAGCGTGGCCGGCCCATCCCTGAGTGGAAGCGGCAGGTGATGGTGCGGAAGCTACAGGCTCGCCTGG
GTGCAGACCATCCTCCAGAAGACCAGGACCAGAGTCAGAGGCAGGACTCAGGGCCCACCGCTGCAGAACA
GGCAACTTGGAGATATTCACAGACGCACCAGGCCATCCTGGGCCCCTTTGGAGAGCTGCTGACGGAGGAT
GATCTTGTATACCTGGAGAAGCAGATCAACGACCTGCAGCTCCGGCGACGCTGCCAGGAGTATGAGAGTG
AGTTGGGCCGGCTGGCAGCCCAGCTGCAGGCCCTCCTGCCCGAGCCCCTGGTCAGCATCACCGTCAACAG
CCACTTTCTGCCCCGGGCTCCCGGCCTGGAAGACGAGGAAGCTCCAGTCCTGGCGACTGAACTCGAAGCC
TCCGAGGAGCCGGGGAAGGCCGAGCCCAGAGGGCAGCCGCTGCCCTTCTGGTGCAGCCACATCGGTCGCC
TGGTGCGCAGCATGTCCCTGCTGCTGAAGGGTATGAACGGGCTGGCACAGGGTGAGGAGAAACCACCCTC
ACCGGTCCCGCAGGACCTAGGCAAGGAGACCATTGCCGGCCCCTCCCGGAGCGAGGCCCAGCGCGAGATC
CAAGAGTGCGGAGTGTCAGTTCGGACATTGCGGGGGAACTTCGAGTTTGCCCCTGATCTGCCCTGCGCCT
TGAACTCGGGTCCCTGTGAGCTGGGGGTGCGGCCTGGCCAGTGTCTGAGAGGTTGCTGGTCGGCGCCGCC
ACAGCCCCGAGGCGACGCGATGGGTGGGGAGCCCGGGCCAGGCGACACAGAGGAGGCCAGCGACTCGGGC
ATCAGCTGCGAAGAGGCCCCGTCAGAGGCCGGCGCGGGTCCAGGGCTGGACCTGGCCAGCTTGCGCAAGG
AGCGCATCGTCATGCTCTTCCTCGGCCATTGGAAGAAGTCAGCCTACACGCCCGCGCTCCGGACGGCAGC
CTGCAGGACCCTGGAGGCTCAGCGTGCACGATCCAGGGGCCCAGAGGCCGCGGGTAGCCCCCGGCCGTCC
TCCCCGCAGCCCAGCGATGGCCCTCGGCTTGGCCACCTGTGGCAGCAGCGTGGCATCATCACCCACCTGC
TGGGCACCTGGAAAGCCATCATGGCGCACGTGCCCGCCCGGCAGCTGCGGAGGCTGAGCCGCAGGGAGCG
TGGGCCCCTGTCTCCGGAGCAGTTCTTGCCGCACGTGGACGGGGCCCCCGTGCCCTACAACAGCCTCTCG
CTGGACCTCTTCATGCTTGGCTACTTCCAGCTCCTGGAGTGCGACCTGCCAGCCGAGGAGCGCAAGATGC
GCCACCTGCTGTGCTTCGAGGTTTTCGAGCATCTGGGCGCACACGGCTGGGAGGCTGTGCGAGCCTTCCA
TAAGGCAGTGACCGACGAGGTGGCCGCGGGTCGCCGCGCCTGGACCGACGGCTTTGAGGACATCAAAGCC
CGCTTCTTCGGCTCCAGCCAGGGTCCCCCCTGGGACGTGGAGCCAGGTCGCAAGCTGGGCCTGACACCAC
TCGGGTCCTTGCCCCATGCTTCCCTTCCTGGCAGCGGCCCTGAACCTGCGGTGCCGCCGAGGCTGGGGTC
TGATTCCCAGGGGAGCAGCTTCAACAGCGGAGACATCTGTGGCTACATCGACCGCAGCTTCGCATTCTGG
AAGGAGAAAGAGGCTGAGATGTTTAACTTTGGAGAAAGCGGCGGAAGTGGGTCGACGGTACCGCGGGCCC
GGGATCCACCGGTCGCCACCATGGTGAGCAAGGGCGAGGAGCTGTTCACCGGGGTGGTGCCCATCCTGGT
CGAGCTGGACGGCGACGTAAACGGCCACAAGTTCAGCGTGTCCGGCGAGGGCGAGGGCGATGCCACCTAC
GGCAAGCTGACCCTGAAGTTCATCTGCACCACCGGCAAGCTGCCCGTGCCCTGGCCCACCCTCGTGACCA
CCTTGACCTACGGCGTGCAGTGCTTCGCCCGCTACCCCGACCACATGAAGCAGCACGACTTCTTCAAGTC
CGCCATGCCCGAAGGCTACGTCCAGGAGCGCACCATCTTCTTCAAGGACGACGGCAACTACAAGACCCGC
GCCGAGGTGAAGTTCGAGGGCGACACCCTGGTGAACCGCATCGAGCTGAAGGGCATCGACTTCAAGGAGG
ACGGCAACATCCTGGGGCACAAGCTGGAGTACAACTACAACAGCCACAAGGTCTATATCACCGCCGACAA
GCAGAAGAACGGCATCAAGGTGAACTTCAAGACCCGCCACAACATCGAGGACGGCAGCGTGCAGCTCGCC
GACCACTACCAGCAGAACACCCCCATCGGCGACGGCCCCGTGCTGCTGCCCGACAACCACTACCTGAGCA
CCCAGTCCAAGCTGAGCAAAGACCCCAACGAGAAGCGCGATCACATGGTCCTGCTGGAGTTCGTGACCGC
CGCCGGGATCACTCTCGGCATGGACGAGCTGTACAAGTAAGCGGCCGCGACTCTAGATCATAATCAGCCA
TACC
