>Addgene plasmid #54087 | mEmerald-Espin-like-N-18 | addgene partial sequence | sequence record 91733 | EGFP-N 5'-CGTCGCCGTCCAGCTCGACCAG-3'
CCTTGCTCACCATGGTGGCGACCGGTGGATCCCGGGCCCGCGGTACCGTCGACCCACTTCCGCCGCTTTC
TCCAAAGTTAAACATCTCAGCCTCTTTCTCCTTCCAGAATGCGAAGCTGCGGTCGATGTAGCCACAGATG
TCTCCGCTGTTGAAGCTGCTCCCCTGGGAATCAGACCCCAGCCTCGGCGGCACCGCAGGTTCAGGGCCGC
TGCCAGGAAGGGAAGCATGGGGCAAGGACCCGAGTGGTGTCAGGCCCAGCTTGCGACCTGGCTCCACGTC
CCAGGGGGGACCCTGGCTGGAGCCGAAGAAGCGGGCTTTGATGTCCTCAAAGCCGTCGGTCCAGGCGCGG
CGACCCGCGGCCACCTCGTCGGTCACTGCCTTATGGAAGGCTCGCACAGCCTCCCAGCCGTGTGCGCCCA
GATGCTCGAAAACCTCGAAGCACAGCAGGTGGCGCATCTTGCGCTCCTCGGCTGGCAGGTCGCACTCCAG
GAGCTGGAAGTAGCCAAGCATGAAGAGGTCCAGCGAGAGGCTGTTGTAGGGCACGGGGGCCCCGTCCACG
TGCGGCAAGAACTGCTCCGGAGACAGGGGCCCACGCTCCCTGCGGCTCAGCCTCCGCAGCTGCCGGGCGG
GCACGTGCGCCATGATGGCTTTCCAGGTGCCCAGCAGGTGGGTGATGATGCCACGCTGCTGCCACAGGTG
GCCAAGCCGAGGGCCATCGCTGGGCTGCGGGGAGGACGGCCGGGGGCTACCCGCGGCCTCTGGGCCCCTG
GATCGTGCACGCTGAGCCTCCAGGGTCCTGCAGGCTGCCGTCCGGAGCGCGGGCGTGTAGGCTGACTTCT
TCCAATGGCCGAGGAAGAGCATGACGATGCGCTCCTTGCGCAAGCTGGCCAGGTCCAGC
